>Addgene plasmid #46858 | pINIT_cat | depositor full sequence | sequence record 66358 | pINIT_cat sequence 4980 bps
TGGCCGCTCTTCTAGTCGACCTGCAGACTGGCTGTGTATAAGGGAGCCTGACATTTATATTCCCCAGAAC
ATCAGGTTAATGGCGTTTTTGATGTCATTTTCGCGGTGGCTGAGATCAGCCACTTCTTCCCCGATAACGG
AGACCGGCACACTGGCCATATCGGTGGTCATCATGCGCCAGCTTTCATCCCCGATATGCACCACCGGGTA
AAGTTCACGGGAGACTTTATCTGACAGCAGACGTGCACTGGCCAGGGGGATCACCATCCGTCGCCCGGGC
GTGTCAATAATATCACTCTGTACATCCACAAACAGACGATAACGGCTCTCTCTTTTATAGGTGTAAACCT
TAAACTGCATTTCACCAGCCCCTGTTCTCGTCAGCAAAAGAGCCGTTCATTTCAATAAACCGGGCGACCT
CAGCCATCCCTTCCTGATTTTCCGCTTTCCAGCGTTCGGCACGCAGACGACGGGCTTCATTCTGCATGGT
TGTGCTTACCAGACCGGAGATATTGACATCATATATGCCTTGAGCAACTGATAGCTGTCGCTGTCAACTG
TCACTGTAATACGCTGCTTCATAGCATACCTCTTTTTGACATACTTCGGGTATACATATCAGTATATATT
CTTATACCGCAAAAATCAGCGCGCAAATACGCATACTGTTATCTGCATGAAGAGCGGCCACCGAGGCCGG
GAGCGGATTTGAACGTTGCGAAGCAACGGCCCGGAGGGTGGCGGGCAGGACGCCCGCCATAAACTGCCAG
GCATCAAATTAAGCAGAAGGCCATCCTGACGGATGGCCTTTTTGCGTTTCTACAAACTCTTTTGTTTATT
TTTCTAAATACATTCAAATATGTATCCGCTCATGAATTCCCCGCGCGCGATGCCCTTTCGTCTTCGAATA
AATACCTGTGACGGAAGATCACTTCGCAGAATAAATAAATCCTGGTGTCCCTGTTGATACCGGGAAGCCC
TGGGCCAACTTTTGGCGAAAATGAGACGTTGATCGGCACGTAAGAGGTTCCAACTTTCACCATAATGAAA
TAAGATCACTACCGGGCGTATTTTTTGAGTTATCGAGATTTTCAGGAGCTAAGGAAGCTAAAATGGAGAA
AAAAATCACTGGATATACCACCGTTGATATATCCCAATGGCATCGTAAAGAACATTTTGAGGCATTTCAG
TCAGTTGCTCAATGTACCTATAACCAGACCGTTCAGCTGGATATTACGGCCTTTTTAAAGACCGTAAAGA
AAAATAAGCACAAGTTTTATCCGGCCTTTATTCACATTCTTGCCCGCCTGATGAATGCTCATCCGGAATT
TCGTATGGCAATGAAAGACGGTGAGCTGGTGATATGGGATAGTGTTCACCCTTGTTACACCGTTTTCCAT
GAGCAAACTGAAACGTTTTCATCGCTCTGGAGTGAATACCACGACGATTTCCGGCAGTTTCTACACATAT
ATTCGCAAGATGTGGCGTGTTACGGTGAAAACCTGGCCTATTTCCCTAAAGGGTTTATTGAGAATATGTT
TTTCGTCTCAGCCAATCCCTGGGTGAGTTTCACCAGTTTTGATTTAAACGTGGCGAATATGGACAACTTC
TTCGCCCCCGTTTTCACTATGGGCAAATATTATACGCAAGGCGACAAGGTGCTGATGCCGCTGGCGATTC
AGGTTCATCATGCCGTCTGTGATGGCTTCCATGTCGGCAGAATGCTTAATGAATTACAACAGTACTGCGA
TGAGTGGCAGGGCGGGGCGTAATTTTTTTAAGGCAGTTATTGGTGCCCTTAAACGCCTGGTTGCTACGCC
TGAATAAGTGATAATAAGCGGATGAATGGCAGAAATTCGAGCCCGCCTAATGAGCGGGCTTTTTTTTAGC
CCGCCTAATGAGCGGGCTTTTTTTTCGAAAGCAAATTCGACCCATCGCGCGCGGGGAGTCAACTCAGCAA
AAGTTCGATTTATTCAACAAAGCCACGTTGTGTCTCAAAATCTCTGATGTTACATTGCACAAGATAAAAA
TATATCATCATGCATGACCAAAATCCCTTAACGTGAGTTTTCGTTCCACTGAGCGTCAGACCCCGTAGAA
AAGATCAAAGGATCTTCTTGAGATCCTTTTTTTCTGCGCGTAATCTGCTGCTTGCAAACAAAAAAACCAC
CGCTACCAGCGGTGGTTTGTTTGCCGGATCAAGAGCTACCAACTCTTTTTCCGAAGGTAACTGGCTTCAG
CAGAGCGCAGATACCAAATACTGTCCTTCTAGTGTAGCCGTAGTTAGGCCACCACTTCAAGAACTCTGTA
GCACCGCCTACATACCTCGCTCTGCTAATCCTGTTACCAGTGGCTGCTGCCAGTGGCGATAAGTCGTGTC
TTACCGGGTTGGACTCAAGACGATAGTTACCGGATAAGGCGCAGCGGTCGGGCTGAACGGGGGGTTCGTG
CACACAGCCCAGCTTGGAGCGAACGACCTACACCGAACTGAGATACCTACAGCGTGAGCTATGAGAAAGC
GCCACGCTTCCCGAAGGGAGAAAGGCGGACAGGTATCCGGTAAGCGGCAGGGTCGGAACAGGAGAGCGCA
CGAGGGAGCTTCCAGGGGGAAACGCCTGGTATCTTTATAGTCCTGTCGGGTTTCGCCACCTCTGACTTGA
GCGTCGATTTTTGTGATGCTCGTCAGGGGGGCGGAGCCTATGGAAAAACGCCAGCAACGCGGCCTTTTTA
CGGTTCCTGGCCTTTTGCTGGCCTTTTGCTCACATGTTCTTTCCTGCGTTATCCCCTGATTCTGTGGATA
ACCGTATTACCGCCTTTGAGTGAGCTGATACCGCTCGCCGCAGCCGAACGACCGAGCGCAGCGAGTCAGT
GAGCGAGGAAGCGGAAGATCGGGCCCAGCCGGCCCACATATACCTGCCGTTCACTATTATTTAGTGAAAT
GAGATATTATGATATTTTCTGAATTGTGATTAAAAAGGCAACTTTATGCCCATGCAACAGAAACTATAAA
AAATACAGAGAATGAAAAGAAACAGATAGATTTTTTAGTTCTTTAGGCCCGTAGTCTGCAAATCCTTTTA
TGATTTTCTATCAAACAAAAGAGGAAAATAGACCAGTTGCAATCCAAACGAGAGTCTAATAGAATGAGGT
CGAAAAGTAAATCGCGCGGGTTTGTTACTGATAAAGCAGGCAAGACCTAAAATGTGTAAAGGGCAAAGTG
TATACTTTGGCGTCACCCCTTACATATTTTAGGTCTTTTTTTATTGTGCGTAACTAACTTGCCATCTTCA
AACAGGAGGGCTGGAAGAAGCAGACCGCTAACACAGTACATAAAAAAGGAGACATGAACGATGAACATCA
AAAAGTTTGCAAAACAAGCAACAGTATTAACCTTTACTACCGCACTGCTGGCAGGAGGCGCAACTCAAGC
GTTTGCGAAAGAAACGAACCAAAAGCCATATAAGGAAACATACGGCATTTCCCATATTACACGCCATGAT
ATGCTGCAAATCCCTGAACAGCAAAAAAATGAAAAATATAAAGTTCCTGAGTTCGATTCGTCCACAATTA
AAAATATCTCTTCTGCAAAAGGCCTGGACGTTTGGGACAGCTGGCCATTACAAAACACTGACGGCACTGT
CGCAAACTATCACGGCTACCACATCGTCTTTGCATTAGCCGGAGATCCTAAAAATGCGGATGACACATCG
ATTTACATGTTCTATCAAAAAGTCGGCGAAACTTCTATTGACAGCTGGAAAAACGCTGGCCGCGTCTTTA
AAGACAGCGACAAATTCGATGCAAATGATTCTATCCTAAAAGACCAAACACAAGAATGGTCAGGTTCAGC
CACATTTACATCTGACGGAAAAATCCGTTTATTCTACACTGATTTCTCCGGTAAACATTACGGCAAACAA
ACACTGACAACTGCACAAGTTAACGTATCAGCATCAGACAGCTCTTTGAACATCAACGGTGTAGAGGATT
ATAAATCAATCTTTGACGGTGACGGAAAAACGTATCAAAATGTACAGCAGTTCATCGATGAAGGCAACTA
CAGCTCAGGCGACAACCATACGCTGAGAGATCCTCACTACGTAGAAGATAAAGGCCACAAATACTTAGTA
TTTGAAGCAAACACTGGAACTGAAGATGGCTACCAAGGCGAAGAATCTTTATTTAACAAAGCATACTATG
GCAAAAGCACATCATTCTTCCGTCAAGAAAGTCAAAAACTTCTGCAAAGCGATAAAAAACGCACGGCTGA
GTTAGCAAACGGCGCTCTCGGTATGATTGAGCTAAACGATGATTACACACTGAAAAAAGTGATGAAACCG
CTGATTGCATCTAACACAGTAACAGATGAAATTGAACGCGCGAACGTCTTTAAAATGAACGGCAAATGGT
ACCTGTTCACTGACTCCCGCGGATCAAAAATGACGATTGACGGCATTACGTCTAACGATATTTACATGCT
TGGTTATGTTTCTAATTCTTTAACTGGCCCATACAAGCCGCTGAACAAAACTGGCCTTGTGTTAAAAATG
GATCTTGATCCTAACGATGTAACCTTTACTTACTCACACTTCGCTGTACCTCAAGCGAAAGGAAACAATG
TCGTGATTACAAGCTATATGACAAACAGAGGATTCTACGCAGACAAACAATCAACGTTTGCGCCTAGCTT
CCTGCTGAACATCAAAGGCAAGAAAACATCTGTTGTCAAAGACAGCATCCTTGAACAAGGACAATTAACA
GTTAACAAATAAAAACGCAAAAGAAAATGCCGATATCCTATTGGCATTGCGGCCGCGGTCTCGGCGGTGG
GTCGTCTAGAGGCATCAAATAAAACGAAAGGCTCAGTCGAAAGACTGGGCCTTTCGTTTTATCTGTTGTT
TGTCGGTGAACGCTCTCCTGAGTAGGACAAATCCGCCGCCCTAGACCTAGCGGCCGGCCGCAAGCGCTGC
ACGGCCTGGT
Features (pLannotate 1.2.2; 11 found; start..end, strand, type, name):
     58..360     -  CDS            ccdB: CCDB_ECOLI - Also known as G, letB, letD. Experimental evidence at protein level: Swiss-Prot protein existence level 1. Toxic component of a type II toxin-antitoxin (TA) system, functioning in plasmid maintainence. Responsible for the post- segregational killing (PSK) of plasmid-free cells, also referred to as a plasmid addiction system. Half-life of over 2 hours. Cell killing by CcdB is accompanied by filamentation, defects in chromosome and plasmid segregation, defects in cell division, formation of anucleate cells, decreased DNA synthesis and plasmid loss. Interferes with the activity of DN
    365..523     -  CDS            ccdA (fragment): CCDA_ECO57 - Also known as H, letA. Experimental evidence at protein level: Swiss-Prot protein existence level 1. Antitoxin component of a type II toxin-antitoxin (TA) system which inhibits the post-segregational killing (PSK) of plasmid-free cells, also referred to as a plasmid addiction system. Binds to and blocks the activity of CcdB; will also remove bound CcdB protein from the CcdB-GyrA complex by forming a CcdA-CcdB complex, a process termed rejuvenation. Functions as a transcriptional corepressor for the ccdAB operon, repression also requires CcdB (By similarity). From Escherichia coli
    614..675     -  intron         PDK intron (fragment): pdk; modified pyruvate orthophosphate dikinase intron from Flaveria trinervia 3.0
    785..812     +  terminator     rrnB T2 terminator: transcription terminator T2 from the E. coli rrnB gene
    831..875     +  promoter       AmpR promoter (fragment): bla
   1010..1112    +  promoter       cat promoter: promoter of the E. coli cat gene encoding chloramphenicol acetyltransferase
   1113..1769    +  CDS            cat: CAT_ECOLX - Experimental evidence at protein level: Swiss-Prot protein existence level 1. This enzyme is an effector of chloramphenicol resistance in bacteria. From Escherichia coli. This protein is used as a marker in many commonly used cloning vectors, such as pACYC184.
   2118..2706    +  rep_origin     ori: high-copy-number ColE1/pMB1/pBR322/pUC origin of replication
   2905..3350    +  promoter       sacB promoter: sacR; sacB promoter and control region
   3351..4772    +  CDS            SacB: secreted levansucrase that renders bacterial growth sensitive to sucrose; Bacillus subtilis sacB; negative selection marker
   4846..4932    +  terminator     rrnB T1 terminator: Escherichia coli rrnB; transcription terminator T1 from the E. coli rrnB gene
