[The description below was written by a language model from this plasmid's Addgene catalogue record and pLannotate feature annotations shown in this document.]
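Description:
pINIT_cat is an empty bacterial backbone of 4,980 bp derived from pBR322, catalogued as the sequencing and subcloning vector of the FX cloning system, a high-throughput cloning approach developed for structural biology. It carries no promoter for insert expression. Its role is to serve as an intermediate in which a cloned open reading frame can be sequence-verified and then transferred into other FX-compatible vectors. The plasmid replicates in E. coli from a ColE1/pMB1-type origin. The annotation software labels this origin generically as high-copy, but the catalogue lists the plasmid as low copy, consistent with its pBR322 parentage. Selection is by chloramphenicol, conferred by the cat gene under its native promoter. A short fragment of the AmpR promoter is also annotated, but no bla coding sequence is present.

The vector contains two counter-selectable genes. One is ccdB, which encodes the gyrase-poisoning toxin of the ccd toxin–antitoxin system and is annotated next to a partial ccdA fragment. Because of this toxin, the empty vector is maintained in the CcdB-tolerant strain DB3.1. In vectors of this type, the toxin cassette is normally displaced by the insert so that only recombinant plasmids survive in ordinary cloning strains, although the feature table does not mark the cloning sites. The other is sacB from Bacillus subtilis with its own promoter and control region, encoding levansucrase, which makes cells sensitive to sucrose. The record identifies it as a negative selection marker, which can be used to eliminate this donor plasmid during subcloning. rrnB T1 and T2 terminators are also annotated. A short hit to a plant PDK intron is probably an incidental match.
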