Addgene plasmid #46858: pINIT_cat
Purpose: (Empty Backbone) FX sequencing vector for subcloning, chloramphenicol marker
Depositing lab: Raimund Dutzler & Eric Geertsma. Depositing organization: University of Zurich. Publication: A versatile and efficient high-throughput cloning tool for structural biology. Geertsma ER, Dutzler R. Biochemistry. 2011 Apr 19;50(15):3272-8. Epub 2011 Mar 25. 10.1021/bi200178z PubMed 21410291.
Backbone
  Vector backbone: pBR322
  Backbone manufacturer: unknown
  Backbone size (bp): 4980
  Vector type: sequencing vector
  Promoter: none
Growth in bacteria
  Bacterial resistance: Chloramphenicol, 25 μg/mL
  Growth temperature: 37°C
  Growth strain: DB3.1
  Growth instructions: due to the presence of the negative selection marker sacB the growth medium should not contain sucrose
  Copy number: Low Copy
Terms and licenses: Academic/Nonprofit Terms; Industry Terms: Not Available to Industry
How to cite: pINIT_cat was a gift from Raimund Dutzler & Eric Geertsma (Addgene plasmid # 46858 ; http://n2t.net/addgene:46858 ; RRID:Addgene_46858)
