>Addgene plasmid #46858 | pINIT_cat | addgene partial sequence | sequence record 73159 | ccdb-fwd 5'-GCATGATGACCACCGATATG-3'
TGGCTGATCTCAGCCACCGCGAAAATGACATCAAAAACGCCATTAACCTGATGTTCTGGGGAATATAAAT
GTCAGGCTCCCTTATACACAGCCAGTCTGCAGGTCGACTAGAAGAGCGGCCAACCAGGCCGTGCAGCGCT
TGCGGCCGGCCGCTAGGTCTAGGGCGGCGGATTTGTCCTACTCAGGAGAGCGTTCACCGACAAACAACAG
ATAAAACGAAAGGCCCAGTCTTTCGACTGAGCCTTTCGTTTTATTTGATGCCTCTAGACGACCCACCGCC
GAGACCGCGGCCGCAATGCCAATAGGATATCGGCATTTTCTTTTGCGTTTTTATTTGTTAACTGTTAATT
GTCCTTGTTCAAGGATGCTGTCTTTGACAACAGATGTTTTCTTGCCTTTGATGTTCAGCAGGAAGCTAGG
CGCAAACGTTGATTGTTTGTCTGCGTAGAATCCTCTGTTTGTCATATAGCTTGTAATCACGACATTGTTT
CCTTTCGCTTGAGGTACAGCGAAGTGTGAGTAAGTAAAGGTTACATCGTTAGGATCAAGATCCATTTTTA
ACACAAGGCCAGTTTTGTTCAGCGGCTTGTATGGGCCAGTTAAAGAATTAGAAACATAACCAAGCATGTA
AATATCGTTAGACGTAATGCCGTCAATCGTCATTTTTGATCCGCGGGAGTCAGTGAACAGGTACCATTTG
CCGTTCATTTTAAAGACGTTCGCGCGTTCAATTTCATCTGTTACTGTGTTAGATGCAATCAGCGGTTTCA
TCACTTTTTTCAGTGTGTAATCATCGTTTAGCTCAATCATACCGAGAGCGCCGTTTGCTAACTCAGCCGT
GCGTTTTTTATCGCTTTGCAGAAGTTTTTGACTTTCTTGACGGAAGAATGATGTGCTTTTGCCATA
