>Addgene plasmid #46858 | pINIT_cat | addgene partial sequence | sequence record 73461 | ccdB-rev 5'-ATATGCACCACCGGGTAAAG-3'
ACGTGCACTGGCCAGGGGGATCACCATCCGTCGCCCGGGCGTGTCAATAATATCACTCTGTACATCCACA
AACAGACGATAACGGCTCTCTCTTTTATAGGTGTAAACCTTAAACTGCATTTCACCAGCCCCTGTTCTCG
TCAGCAAAAGAGCCGTTCATTTCAATAAACCGGGCGACCTCAGCCATCCCTTCCTGATTTTCCGCTTTCC
AGCGTTCGGCACGCAGACGACGGGCTTCATTCTGCATGGTTGTGCTTACCAGACCGGAGATATTGACATC
ATATATGCCTTGAGCAACTGATAGCTGTCGCTGTCAACTGTCACTGTAATACGCTGCTTCATAGCATACC
TCTTTTTGACATACTTCGGGTATACATATCAGTATATATTCTTATACCGCAAAAATCAGCGCGCAAATAC
GCATACTGTTATCTGCATGAAGAGCGGCCACCGAGGCCGGGAGCGGATTTGAACGTTGCGAAGCAACGGC
CCGGA
